>Addgene plasmid #113874 | pUDR295 | depositor full sequence | sequence record 214969 | pUDR295 sequence 5462 bps
CAACTTTCACTTCTACAGCGTTTGACCAAAATCTTTTGAACAGAACATTGTAGGGTGTGAAAAAATGCGC
ACCTTTACCGCTAGCCCAAGAGGGCACTACAAAATCTAGAGTTGTACTTCAAACGTACATGTAATCACCT
TGTATATACTCGAAAGAAAACATCAAGTTTCTGTATAAATATGAGTGAAAGCATAATCATACATTATCTT
TTCAAAGAAGCTCCAGCTTTTGTTCCCTTTAGTGAGGGTATTCACGTAGACGGATAGGTATAGCCAGACA
TCAGCAGCATACTTCGGGAACCGTAGGCTCTAGAGAGAGGCGGTTTGCGTATTGGGCGCTCTTCCGCTTC
CTCGCTCACTGACTCGCTGCGCTCGGTCGTTCGGCTGCGGCGAGCGGTATCAGCTCACTCAAAGGCGGTA
ATACGGTTATCCACAGAATCAGGGGATAACGCAGGAAAGAACATGTGAGCAAAAGGCCAGCAAAAGGCCA
GGAACCGTAAAAAGGCCGCGTTGCTGGCGTTTTTCCATAGGCTCCGCCCCCCTGACGAGCATCACAAAAA
TCGACGCTCAAGTCAGAGGTGGCGAAACCCGACAGGACTATAAAGATACCAGGCGTTTCCCCCTGGAAGC
TCCCTCGTGCGCTCTCCTGTTCCGACCCTGCCGCTTACCGGATACCTGTCCGCCTTTCTCCCTTCGGGAA
GCGTGGCGCTTTCTCATAGCTCACGCTGTAGGTATCTCAGTTCGGTGTAGGTCGTTCGCTCCAAGCTGGG
CTGTGTGCACGAACCCCCCGTTCAGCCCGACCGCTGCGCCTTATCCGGTAACTATCGTCTTGAGTCCAAC
CCGGTAAGACACGACTTATCGCCACTGGCAGCAGCCACTGGTAACAGGATTAGCAGAGCGAGGTATGTAG
GCGGTGCTACAGAGTTCTTGAAGTGGTGGCCTAACTACGGCTACACTAGAAGGACAGTATTTGGTATCTG
CGCTCTGCTGAAGCCAGTTACCTTCGGAAAAAGAGTTGGTAGCTCTTGATCCGGCAAACAAACCACCGCT
GGTAGCGGTGGTTTTTTTGTTTGCAAGCAGCAGATTACGCGCAGAAAAAAAGGATCTCAAGAAGATCCTT
TGATCTTTTCTACGGGGTCTGACGCTCAGTGGAACGAAAACTCACGTTAAGGGATTTTGGTCATGAGATT
ATCAAAAAGGATCTTCACCTAGATCCTTTTAAATTAAAAATGAAGTTTTAAATCAATCTAAAGTATATAT
GAGTAAACTTGGTCTGACAGTTACCAATGCTTAATCAGTGAGGCACCTATCTCAGCGATCTGTCTATTTC
GTTCATCCATAGTTGCCTGACTCCCCGTCGTGTAGATAACTACGATACGGGAGGGCTTACCATCTGGCCC
CAGTGCTGCAATGATACCGCGAGACCCACGCTCACCGGCTCCAGATTTATCAGCAATAAACCAGCCAGCC
GGAAGGGCCGAGCGCAGAAGTGGTCCTGCAACTTTATCCGCCTCCATCCAGTCTATTAATTGTTGCCGGG
AAGCTAGAGTAAGTAGTTCGCCAGTTAATAGTTTGCGCAACGTTGTTGCCATTGCTACAGGCATCGTGGT
GTCACGCTCGTCGTTTGGTATGGCTTCATTCAGCTCCGGTTCCCAACGATCAAGGCGAGTTACATGATCC
CCCATGTTGTGCAAAAAAGCGGTTAGCTCCTTCGGTCCTCCGATCGTTGTCAGAAGTAAGTTGGCCGCAG
TGTTATCACTCATGGTTATGGCAGCACTGCATAATTCTCTTACTGTCATGCCATCCGTAAGATGCTTTTC
TGTGACTGGTGAGTACTCAACCAAGTCATTCTGAGAATAGTGTATGCGGCGACCGAGTTGCTCTTGCCCG
GCGTCAATACGGGATAATACCGCGCCACATAGCAGAACTTTAAAAGTGCTCATCATTGGAAAACGTTCTT
CGGGGCGAAAACTCTCAAGGATCTTACCGCTGTTGAGATCCAGTTCGATGTAACCCACTCGTGCACCCAA
CTGATCTTCAGCATCTTTTACTTTCACCAGCGTTTCTGGGTGAGCAAAAACAGGAAGGCAAAATGCCGCA
AAAAAGGGAATAAGGGCGACACGGAAATGTTGAATACTCATACTCTTCCTTTTTCAATATTATTGAAGCA
TTTATCAGGGTTATTGTCTCATGAGCGGATACATATTTGAATGTATTTAGAAAAATAAACAAATAGGGGT
TCCGCGCACTCGAGACTATATGTGAAGGCATGGCTATGGCACGGCAGACATTCCGCCAGATCATCAATAG
GCACTGCGGCATCAGAGCAGATTGTACTGAGAGTGCACCATAAATTCCCGTTTTAAGAGCTTGGTGAGCG
CTAGGAGTCACTGCCAGGTATCGTTTGAACACGGCATTAGTCAGGGAAGTCATAACACAGTCCTTTCCCG
CAATTTTCTTTTTCTATTACTCTTGGCCTCCTCTAGTACACTCTATATTTTTTTATGCCTCGGTAATGAT
TTTCATTTTTTTTTTTCCCCTAGCGGATGACTCTTTTTTTTTCTTAGCGATTGGCATTATCACATAATGA
ATTATACATTATATAAAGTAATGTGATTTCTTCGAAGAATATACTAAAAAATGAGCAGGCAAGATAAACG
AAGGCAAAGATGACAGAGCAGAAAGCCCTAGTAAAGCGTATTACAAATGAAACCAAGATTCAGATTGCGA
TCTCTTTAAAGGGTGGTCCCCTAGCGATAGAGCACTCGATCTTCCCAGAAAAAGAGGCAGAAGCAGTAGC
AGAACAGGCCACACAATCGCAAGTGATTAACGTCCACACAGGTATAGGGTTTCTGGACCATATGATACAT
GCTCTGGCCAAGCATTCCGGCTGGTCGCTAATCGTTGAGTGCATTGGTGACTTACACATAGACGACCATC
ACACCACTGAAGACTGCGGGATTGCTCTCGGTCAAGCTTTTAAAGAGGCCCTACTGGCGCGTGGAGTAAA
AAGGTTTGGATCAGGATTTGCGCCTTTGGATGAGGCACTTTCCAGAGCGGTGGTAGATCTTTCGAACAGG
CCGTACGCAGTTGTCGAACTTGGTTTGCAAAGGGAGAAAGTAGGAGATCTCTCTTGCGAGATGATCCCGC
ATTTTCTTGAAAGCTTTGCAGAGGCTAGCAGAATTACCCTCCACGTTGATTGTCTGCGAGGCAAGAATGA
TCATCACCGTAGTGAGAGTGCGTTCAAGGCTCTTGCGGTTGCCATAAGAGAAGCCACCTCGCCCAATGGT
ACCAACGATGTTCCCTCCACCAAAGGTGTTCTTATGTAGTGACACCGATTATTTAAAGCTGCAGCATACG
ATATATATACATGTGTATATATGTATACCTATGAATGTCAGTAAGTATGTATACGAACAGTATGATACTG
AAGATGACAAGGTAATGCATCATTCTATACGTGTCATTCTGAACGAGGCGCGCTTTCCTTTTTTCTTTTT
GCTTTTTCTTTTTTTTTCTCTTGAACTCGACGGATCTATGCGGTGTGAAATACCGCACAGATGCACCTTT
CGAGAGGACGATGCCCGTGTCTAAATGATTCGACCAGCCTAAGAATGTTCAACCCCTCACTAAAGGGAAC
AAAAGCTGGAGCTTCTTTGAAAAGATAATGTATGATTATGCTTTCACTCATATTTATACAGAAACTTGAT
GTTTTCTTTCGAGTATATACAAGGTGATTACATGTACGTTTGAAGTACAACTCTAGATTTTGTAGTGCCC
TCTTGGGCTAGCGGTAAAGGTGCGCATTTTTTCACACCCTACAATGTTCTGTTCAAAAGATTTTGGTCAA
ACGCTGTAGAAGTGAAAGTTGGTGCGCATGTTTCGGCGTTCGAAACTTCTCCGCAGTGAAAGATAAATGA
TCTTATTTATGTGAGGTGAATAGTTTTAGAGCTAGAAATAGCAAGTTAAAATAAGGCTAGTCCGTTATCA
ACTTGAAAAAGTGGCACCGAGTCGGTGGTGCTTTTTTTGTTTTTTATGTCTTCGAGTCATGTAATTAGTT
ATGTCACGCTTACGTTCACGCCCTCCAACGAAGCATCTGTGCTTCATTTTGTAGAACAAAAATGCAACGC
GAGAGCGCTAATTTTTCAAACAAAGAATCTGAGCTGCATTTTTACAGAACAGAAATGCAACGCGAAAGCG
CTATTTTACCAACGAAGAATCTGTGCTTCATTTTTGTAAAACAAAAATGCAACGCGAGAGCGCTAATTTT
TCAAACAAAGAATCTGAGCTGCATTTTTACAGAACAGAAATGCAACGCGAGAGCGCTATTTTACCAACAA
AGAATCTATACTTCTTTTTTGTTCTACAAAAATGCATCCCGAGAGCGCTATTTTTCTAACAAAGCATCTT
AGATTACTTTTTTTCTCCTTTGTGCGCTCTATAATGCAGTCTCTTGATAACTTTTTGCACTGTAGGTCCG
TTAAGGTTAGAAGAAGGCTACTTTGGTGTCTATTTTCTCTTCCATAAAAAAAGCCTGACTCCACTTCCCG
CGTTTACTGATTACTAGCGAAGCTGCGGGTGCATTTTTTCAAGATAAAGGCATCCCCGATTATATTCTAT
ACCGATGTGGATTGCGCATACTTTGTGAACAGAAAGTGATAGCGTTGATGATTCTTCATTGGTCAGAAAA
TTATGAACGGTTTCTTCTATTTTGTCTCTATATACTACGTATAGGAAATGTTTACATTTTCGTATTGTTT
TCGATTCACTCTATGAATAGTTCTTACTACAATTTTTTTGTCTAAAGAGTAATACTAGAGATAAACATAA
AAAATGTAGAGGTCGAGTTTAGATGCAAGTTCAAGGAGCGAAAGGTGGATGGGTAGGTTATATAGGGATA
TAGCACAGAGATATATAGCAAAGAGATACTTTTGAGCAATGTTTGTGGAAGCGGTATTCGCAATATTTTA
GTAGCTCGTTACAGTCCGGTGCGTTTTTGGTTTTTTGAAAGTGCGTCTTCAGAGCGCTTTTGGTTTTCAA
AAGCGCTCTGAAGTTCCTATACTTTCTACAGAATAGGAACTTCGGAATAGGAACTTCAAAGCGTTTCCGA
AAACGAGCGCTTCCGAAAATGCAACGCGAGCTGCGCACATACAGCTCACTGTTCACGTCGCACCTATATC
TGCGTGTTGCCTGTATATATATATACATGAGAAGAACGGCATAGTGCGTGTTTATGCTTAAATGCGTGGA
GGGCGTGAACGTAAGCGTGACATAACTAATTACATGACTCGAAGACATAAAAAACAAAAAAAGCACCACC
GACTCGGTGCCACTTTTTCAAGTTGATAACGGACTAGCCTTATTTTAACTTGCTATTTCTAGCTCTAAAA
CTAGTAGAAGAAATAGTTATCGATCATTTATCTTTCACTGCGGAGAAGTTTCGAACGCCGAAACATGCGC
AC
Features (pLannotate 1.2.2; 16 found; start..end, strand, type, name):
    522..1110    -  rep_origin     ori: high-copy-number ColE1/pMB1/pBR322/pUC origin of replication
   1281..2141    -  CDS            AmpR: β-lactamase; bla; confers resistance to ampicillin, carbenicillin, and related antibiotics
   2142..2246    -  promoter       AmpR promoter: bla
   2315..2352    +  misc_feature   bom (fragment): basis of mobility region from pBR322
   2483..2669    +  promoter       HIS3 promoter: S. cerevisiae HIS3
   2670..3329    +  CDS            HIS3: imidazoleglycerol-phosphate dehydratase, required for histidine biosynthesis; S. cerevisiae HIS3; yeast auxotrophic marker
   3537..3564    +  misc_feature   bom (fragment): basis of mobility region from pBR322
   3654..3922    +  promoter       SNR52 promoter: promoter for the S. cerevisiae small nucleolar RNA gene SNR52
   3943..4017    +  misc_RNA       gRNA scaffold: guide RNA scaffold for the Streptococcus pyogenes CRISPR/Cas9 system
   4022..4041    +  terminator     SUP4 terminator: transcription terminator for the S. cerevisiae SUP4 tRNA gene
   4047..4086    +  terminator     CYC1 terminator (fragment): S. cerevisiae CYC1; transcription terminator for CYC1
   4087..5247    -  rep_origin     2μ ori: yeast 2μ plasmid origin of replication
   5248..5287    -  terminator     CYC1 terminator (fragment): S. cerevisiae CYC1; transcription terminator for CYC1
   5293..5312    -  terminator     SUP4 terminator: transcription terminator for the S. cerevisiae SUP4 tRNA gene
   5317..5391    -  misc_RNA       gRNA scaffold: guide RNA scaffold for the Streptococcus pyogenes CRISPR/Cas9 system
   5412..218     -  promoter       SNR52 promoter (across the origin): promoter for the S. cerevisiae small nucleolar RNA gene SNR52
