>Addgene plasmid #113874 | pUDR295 | addgene full sequence | sequence record 220879 | Addgene NGS Result
CAACTTTCACTTCTACAGCGTTTGACCAAAATCTTTTGAACAGAACATTGTAGGGTGTGAAAAAATGCGC
ACCTTTACCGCTAGCCCAAGAGGGCACTACAAAATCTAGAGTTGTACTTCAAACGTACATGTAATCACCT
TGTATATACTCGAAAGAAAACATCAAGTTTCTGTATAAATATGAGTGAAAGCATAATCATACATTATCTT
TTCAAAGAAGCTCCAGCTTTTGTTCCCTTTAGTGAGGGTATTCACGTAGACGGATAGGTATAGCCAGACA
TCAGCAGCATACTTCGGGAACCGTAGGCTCTAGAGAGAGGCGGTTTGCGTATTGGGCGCTCTTCCGCTTC
CTCGCTCACTGACTCGCTGCGCTCGGTCGTTCGGCTGCGGCGAGCGGTATCAGCTCACTCAAAGGCGGTA
ATACGGTTATCCACAGAATCAGGGGATAACGCAGGAAAGAACATGTGAGCAAAAGGCCAGCAAAAGGCCA
GGAACCGTAAAAAGGCCGCGTTGCTGGCGTTTTTCCATAGGCTCCGCCCCCCTGACGAGCATCACAAAAA
TCGACGCTCAAGTCAGAGGTGGCGAAACCCGACAGGACTATAAAGATACCAGGCGTTTCCCCCTGGAAGC
TCCCTCGTGCGCTCTCCTGTTCCGACCCTGCCGCTTACCGGATACCTGTCCGCCTTTCTCCCTTCGGGAA
GCGTGGCGCTTTCTCATAGCTCACGCTGTAGGTATCTCAGTTCGGTGTAGGTCGTTCGCTCCAAGCTGGG
CTGTGTGCACGAACCCCCCGTTCAGCCCGACCGCTGCGCCTTATCCGGTAACTATCGTCTTGAGTCCAAC
CCGGTAAGACACGACTTATCGCCACTGGCAGCAGCCACTGGTAACAGGATTAGCAGAGCGAGGTATGTAG
GCGGTGCTACAGAGTTCTTGAAGTGGTGGCCTAACTACGGCTACACTAGAAGGACAGTATTTGGTATCTG
CGCTCTGCTGAAGCCAGTTACCTTCGGAAAAAGAGTTGGTAGCTCTTGATCCGGCAAACAAACCACCGCT
GGTAGCGGTGGTTTTTTTGTTTGCAAGCAGCAGATTACGCGCAGAAAAAAAGGATCTCAAGAAGATCCTT
TGATCTTTTCTACGGGGTCTGACGCTCAGTGGAACGAAAACTCACGTTAAGGGATTTTGGTCATGAGATT
ATCAAAAAGGATCTTCACCTAGATCCTTTTAAATTAAAAATGAAGTTTTAAATCAATCTAAAGTATATAT
GAGTAAACTTGGTCTGACAGTTACCAATGCTTAATCAGTGAGGCACCTATCTCAGCGATCTGTCTATTTC
GTTCATCCATAGTTGCCTGACTCCCCGTCGTGTAGATAACTACGATACGGGAGGGCTTACCATCTGGCCC
CAGTGCTGCAATGATACCGCGAGACCCACGCTCACCGGCTCCAGATTTATCAGCAATAAACCAGCCAGCC
GGAAGGGCCGAGCGCAGAAGTGGTCCTGCAACTTTATCCGCCTCCATCCAGTCTATTAATTGTTGCCGGG
AAGCTAGAGTAAGTAGTTCGCCAGTTAATAGTTTGCGCAACGTTGTTGCCATTGCTACAGGCATCGTGGT
GTCACGCTCGTCGTTTGGTATGGCTTCATTCAGCTCCGGTTCCCAACGATCAAGGCGAGTTACATGATCC
CCCATGTTGTGCAAAAAAGCGGTTAGCTCCTTCGGTCCTCCGATCGTTGTCAGAAGTAAGTTGGCCGCAG
TGTTATCACTCATGGTTATGGCAGCACTGCATAATTCTCTTACTGTCATGCCATCCGTAAGATGCTTTTC
TGTGACTGGTGAGTACTCAACCAAGTCATTCTGAGAATAGTGTATGCGGCGACCGAGTTGCTCTTGCCCG
GCGTCAATACGGGATAATACCGCGCCACATAGCAGAACTTTAAAAGTGCTCATCATTGGAAAACGTTCTT
CGGGGCGAAAACTCTCAAGGATCTTACCGCTGTTGAGATCCAGTTCGATGTAACCCACTCGTGCACCCAA
CTGATCTTCAGCATCTTTTACTTTCACCAGCGTTTCTGGGTGAGCAAAAACAGGAAGGCAAAATGCCGCA
AAAAAGGGAATAAGGGCGACACGGAAATGTTGAATACTCATACTCTTCCTTTTTCAATATTATTGAAGCA
TTTATCAGGGTTATTGTCTCATGAGCGGATACATATTTGAATGTATTTAGAAAAATAAACAAATAGGGGT
TCCGCGCACTCGAGACTATATGTGAAGGCATGGCTATGGCACGGCAGACATTCCGCCAGATCATCAATAG
GCACTGCGGCATCAGAGCAGATTGTACTGAGAGTGCACCATAAATTCCCGTTTTAAGAGCTTGGTGAGCG
CTAGGAGTCACTGCCAGGTATCGTTTGAACACGGCATTAGTCAGGGAAGTCATAACACAGTCCTTTCCCG
CAATTTTCTTTTTCTATTACTCTTGGCCTCCTCTAGTACACTCTATATTTTTTTATGCCTCGGTAATGAT
TTTCATTTTTTTTTCCACCTAGCGGATGACTCTTTTTTTTTCTTAGCGATTGGCATTATCACATAATGAA
TTATACATTATATAAAGTAATGTGATTTCTTCGAAGAATATACTAAAAAATGAGCAGGCAAGATAAACGA
AGGCAAAGATGACAGAGCAGAAAGCCCTAGTAAAGCGTATTACAAATGAAACCAAGATTCAGATTGCGAT
CTCTTTAAAGGGTGGTCCCCTAGCGATAGAGCACTCGATCTTCCCAGAAAAAGAGGCAGAAGCAGTAGCA
GAACAGGCCACACAATCGCAAGTGATTAACGTCCACACAGGTATAGGGTTTCTGGACCATATGATACATG
CTCTGGCCAAGCATTCCGGCTGGTCGCTAATCGTTGAGTGCATTGGTGACTTACACATAGACGACCATCA
CACCACTGAAGACTGCGGGATTGCTCTCGGTCAAGCTTTTAAAGAGGCCCTAGGGGCCGTGCGTGGAGTA
AAAAGGTTTGGATCAGGATTTGCGCCTTTGGATGAGGCACTTTCCAGAGCGGTGGTAGATCTTTCGAACA
GGCCGTACGCAGTTGTCGAACTTGGTTTGCAAAGGGAGAAAGTAGGAGATCTCTCTTGCGAGATGATCCC
GCATTTTCTTGAAAGCTTTGCAGAGGCTAGCAGAATTACCCTCCACGTTGATTGTCTGCGAGGCAAGAAT
GATCATCACCGTAGTGAGAGTGCGTTCAAGGCTCTTGCGGTTGCCATAAGAGAAGCCACCTCGCCCAATG
GTACCAACGATGTTCCCTCCACCAAAGGTGTTCTTATGTAGTGACACCGATTATTTAAAGCTGCAGCATA
CGATATATATACATGTGTATATATGTATACCTATGAATGTCAGTAAGTATGTATACGAACAGTATGATAC
TGAAGATGACAAGGTAATGCATCATTCTATACGTGTCATTCTGAACGAGGCGCGCTTTCCTTTTTTCTTT
TTGCTTTTTCTTTTTTTTTCTCTTGAACTCGACGGATCTATGCGGTGTGAAATACCGCACAGATGCACCT
TTCGAGAGGACGATGCCCGTGTCTAAATGATTCGACCAGCCTAAGAATGTTCAACCCCTCACTAAAGGGA
ACAAAAGCTGGAGCTTCTTTGAAAAGATAATGTATGATTATGCTTTCACTCATATTTATACAGAAACTTG
ATGTTTTCTTTCGAGTATATACAAGGTGATTACATGTACGTTTGAAGTACAACTCTAGATTTTGTAGTGC
CCTCTTGGGCTAGCGGTAAAGGTGCGCATTTTTTCACACCCTACAATGTTCTGTTCAAAAGATTTTGGTC
AAACGCTGTAGAAGTGAAAGTTGGTGCGCATGTTTCGGCGTTCGAAACTTCTCCGCAGTGAAAGATAAAT
GATCTTATTTATGTGAGGTGAATAGTTTTAGAGCTAGAAATAGCAAGTTAAAATAAGGCTAGTCCGTTAT
CAACTTGAAAAAGTGGCACCGAGTCGGTGGTGCTTTTTTTGTTTTTTATGTCTTCGAGTCATGTAATTAG
TTATGTCACGCTTACGTTCACGCCCTCCAACGAAGCATCTGTGCTTCATTTTGTAGAACAAAAATGCAAC
GCGAGAGCGCTAATTTTTCAAACAAAGAATCTGAGCTGCATTTTTACAGAACAGAAATGCAACGCGAAAG
CGCTATTTTACCAACGAAGAATCTGTGCTTCATTTTTGTAAAACAAAAATGCAACGCGAGAGCGCTAATT
TTTCAAACAAAGAATCTGAGCTGCATTTTTACAGAACAGAAATGCAACGCGAGAGCGCTATTTTACCAAC
AAAGAATCTATACTTCTTTTTTGTTCTACAAAAATGCATCCCGAGAGCGCTATTTTTCTAACAAAGCATC
TTAGATTACTTTTTTTCTCCTTTGTGCGCTCTATAATGCAGTCTCTTGATAACTTTTTGCACTGTAGGTC
CGTTAAGGTTAGAAGAAGGCTACTTTGGTGTCTATTTTCTCTTCCATAAAAAAAGCCTGACTCCACTTCC
CGCGTTTACTGATTACTAGCGAAGCTGCGGGTGCATTTTTTCAAGATAAAGGCATCCCCGATTATATTCT
ATACCGATGTGGATTGCGCATACTTTGTGAACAGAAAGTGATAGCGTTGATGATTCTTCATTGGTCAGAA
AATTATGAACGGTTTCTTCTATTTTGTCTCTATATACTACGTATAGGAAATGTTTACATTTTCGTATTGT
TTTCGATTCACTCTATGAATAGTTCTTACTACAATTTTTTTGTCTAAAGAGTAATACTAGAGATAAACAT
AAAAAATGTAGAGGTCGAGTTTAGATGCAAGTTCAAGGAGCGAAAGGTGGATGGGTAGGTTATATAGGGA
TATAGCACAGAGATATATAGCAAAGAGATACTTTTGAGCAATGTTTGTGGAAGCGGTATTCGCAATATTT
TAGTAGCTCGTTACAGTCCGGTGCGTTTTTGGTTTTTTGAAAGTGCGTCTTCAGAGCGCTTTTGGTTTTC
AAAAGCGCTCTGAGGTTCCTATACTTTCTACAGAATAGGAACTTCGGAATAGGAACTTCAAAGCGTTTCC
GAAAACGAGCGCTTCCGAAAATGCAACGCGAGCTGCGCACATACAGCTCACTGTTCACGTCGCACCTATA
TCTGCGTGTTGCCTGTATATATATATACATGAGAAGAACGGCATAGTGCGTGTTTATGCTTAAATGCGTG
GAGGGCGTGAACGTAAGCGTGACATAACTAATTACATGACTCGAAGACATAAAAAACAAAAAAAGCACCA
CCGACTCGGTGCCACTTTTTCAAGTTGATAACGGACTAGCCTTATTTTAACTTGCTATTTCTAGCTCTAA
AACTAGTAGAAGAAATAGTTATCGATCATTTATCTTTCACTGCGGAGAAGTTTCGAACGCCGAAACATGC
GCAC
Features (pLannotate 1.2.2; 16 found; start..end, strand, type, name):
    522..1110    -  rep_origin     ori: high-copy-number ColE1/pMB1/pBR322/pUC origin of replication
   1281..2141    -  CDS            AmpR: β-lactamase; bla; confers resistance to ampicillin, carbenicillin, and related antibiotics
   2142..2246    -  promoter       AmpR promoter: bla
   2315..2352    +  misc_feature   bom (fragment): basis of mobility region from pBR322
   2483..2668    +  promoter       HIS3 promoter: S. cerevisiae HIS3
   2669..3331    +  CDS            HIS3: imidazoleglycerol-phosphate dehydratase, required for histidine biosynthesis; S. cerevisiae HIS3; yeast auxotrophic marker
   3539..3566    +  misc_feature   bom (fragment): basis of mobility region from pBR322
   3656..3924    +  promoter       SNR52 promoter: promoter for the S. cerevisiae small nucleolar RNA gene SNR52
   3945..4019    +  misc_RNA       gRNA scaffold: guide RNA scaffold for the Streptococcus pyogenes CRISPR/Cas9 system
   4024..4043    +  terminator     SUP4 terminator: transcription terminator for the S. cerevisiae SUP4 tRNA gene
   4049..4088    +  terminator     CYC1 terminator (fragment): S. cerevisiae CYC1; transcription terminator for CYC1
   4089..5249    -  rep_origin     2μ ori: yeast 2μ plasmid origin of replication
   5250..5289    -  terminator     CYC1 terminator (fragment): S. cerevisiae CYC1; transcription terminator for CYC1
   5295..5314    -  terminator     SUP4 terminator: transcription terminator for the S. cerevisiae SUP4 tRNA gene
   5319..5393    -  misc_RNA       gRNA scaffold: guide RNA scaffold for the Streptococcus pyogenes CRISPR/Cas9 system
   5414..218     -  promoter       SNR52 promoter (across the origin): promoter for the S. cerevisiae small nucleolar RNA gene SNR52
