[The description below was written by a language model from this plasmid's Addgene catalogue record and pLannotate feature annotations shown in this document.]
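Description:
pUDR295 is a yeast episomal CRISPR guide-RNA plasmid of about 5.46 kb, built on the pROS16 backbone of the pROS series, which itself descends from a p426-based SNR52 promoter–gRNA–SUP4 terminator vector. It is a shuttle plasmid. In E. coli it replicates at high copy from a ColE1/pUC-type origin and is selected through the β-lactamase (AmpR) gene. In Saccharomyces cerevisiae it is maintained by the 2μ origin and selected by histidine prototrophy through the HIS3 marker, which is driven by its own promoter.

The payload is two guide-RNA expression cassettes arranged as inverted copies on either side of the 2μ origin. Each cassette has an SNR52 RNA polymerase III promoter, a 20-nt spacer position, the Streptococcus pyogenes Cas9 gRNA scaffold, and a SUP4 terminator followed by a short CYC1 terminator fragment. Compared with pROS16, the two CAN1-targeting spacers have been replaced. One guide now targets GAL2. The other targets sequence shared among hexose transporter genes, so it cuts within the HXT4-1-5 and HXT3-6-7 loci.

No Cas9 coding sequence is annotated on the plasmid, so the nuclease has to be supplied by the host strain or by another construct. The two sequence records, one from the depositor and one from repository sequencing, carry the same feature set and differ by only a couple of nucleotides around HIS3. According to the record, the plasmid belongs to a toolkit for rapid Cas9-assisted construction of hexose-transport-deficient S. cerevisiae strains, in which it allows several transporter loci to be targeted at once.
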