Addgene plasmid #113874: pUDR295
Purpose: expression of Cas9 programming sgRNA2 and sgRNA1 targetting GAL2 and HXT4-1-5/ HXT3-6-7 respectively
Depositing lab: Jean-Marc Daran & Jack Pronk. Depositing organization: Delft University of Technology. Publication: A toolkit for rapid CRISPR-SpCas9 assisted construction of hexose-transport-deficient Saccharomyces cerevisiae strains. Wijsman M, Swiat MA, Marques WL, Hettinga JK, van den Broek M, Torre Cortes P, Mans R, Pronk JT, Daran JM, Daran-Lapujade P. FEMS Yeast Res. 2019 Jan 1;19(1). pii: 5114578. doi: 10.1093/femsyr/foy107. PubMed 30285096.
Backbone
  Vector backbone: pROS16 (#107930)
  Backbone manufacturer: Mans et al FEMS Yeast Res. 2015 Mar;15(2). pii: fov004
  Backbone size w/o insert (bp): 5465
  Total vector size (bp): 5463
  Modifications to backbone: replacement of double CAN1 sgRNA target with GAL2 and HXT1, 3-7
  Vector type: Yeast Expression, CRISPR
  Selectable markers: HIS3
Growth in bacteria
  Bacterial resistance: Ampicillin, 100 μg/mL
  Growth temperature: 37°C
  Growth strain: DH5alpha
  Copy number: High Copy
Gene/Insert
  Gene/Insert name: sgRNA2 GAL2 sgRNA1-HXT4-1-5;HXT3-6-7
  gRNA/shRNA sequence: TTATTTATGTGAGGTGAATA / TAGTAGAAGAAATAGTTATC/
  Species: S. cerevisiae (budding yeast)
Resource information
  A portion of this plasmid was derived from a plasmid made by: The backbone of the pMEL and pROS series was derived from p426-SNR52p-gRNA.CAN1.Y-SUP4t (Addgene # 43803).
Terms and licenses: Academic/Nonprofit Terms; Industry Terms: Not Available to Industry
How to cite: pUDR295 was a gift from Jean-Marc Daran & Jack Pronk (Addgene plasmid # 113874 ; http://n2t.net/addgene:113874 ; RRID:Addgene_113874)
